Addgene plasmid #245661: pICSL13017
Purpose: Level 0 Golden Gate part Act1 (OsAct) promoter, GGAG - CCAT
Depositing lab: Mark Youles. Depositing organization: Sainsbury Laboratory, Norwich.
Backbone
  Vector backbone: pICSL01008
  Backbone size w/o insert (bp): 2249
  Vector type: Synthetic Biology
Growth in bacteria
  Bacterial resistance: Spectinomycin, 50 μg/mL
  Growth temperature: 37°C
  Growth strain: DH5alpha
  Copy number: High Copy
Gene/Insert
  Gene/Insert name: Act1 (OsAct) promoter
  Species: Oryza sativa
  Insert size (bp): 1417
  Mutation: BsaI/BpiI sites removed by point-mutation
  Cloning method: Restriction Enzyme; 5′ cloning site BsaI (destroyed during cloning); 3′ cloning site BsaI (destroyed during cloning)
  Sequencing primers: 5′ TCACATGTTCTTTCCTGCG; 3′ GTCTCATGAGCGGATACATATTTGAATG
Terms and licenses: Academic/Nonprofit Terms; Industry Terms: Not Available to Industry
Depositor comments: Level 0 promoter module used for GoldenGate assemblies using the MoClo overhang syntax
How to cite: pICSL13017 was a gift from Mark Youles (Addgene plasmid # 245661 ; http://n2t.net/addgene:245661 ; RRID:Addgene_245661)
