[The description below was written by a language model from this plasmid's Addgene catalogue record and pLannotate feature annotations shown in this document.]
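Description:
pICSL13017 is a Level 0 Golden Gate (MoClo-syntax) part plasmid carrying the rice (Oryza sativa) Actin 1 promoter, Act1/OsAct, as a standardised promoter module. It is built in the small pICSL01008 backbone, listed as a synthetic biology vector. It replicates in E. coli from a high-copy ColE1/pUC-type origin and is selected with spectinomycin through the aadA aminoglycoside adenylyltransferase gene, which lies downstream of a bla-type (AmpR) promoter. The short integrase and gentamicin acetyltransferase fragments annotated next to aadA are most likely remnants of the cassette from which the resistance gene was derived, not functional genes.

The insert is recorded as about 1.4 kb. It is flanked by the GGAG and CCAT fusion overhangs, which in the MoClo syntax define a promoter-plus-5′UTR part that ends at the start of a downstream coding module. Internal BsaI and BpiI recognition sites were removed by point mutation, so the part is compatible with the Type IIS digestion-ligation reactions used in hierarchical assembly. The automated annotation labels only about 840 bp as the Act1 promoter. The rest of the insert is unannotated and probably corresponds to the downstream 5′ leader region of the rice actin gene, though the record does not say so. The brief "9xHis" and lacI fragment hits look like spurious or vestigial matches, not designed features.

The plasmid has no coding payload or plant selection marker of its own. It serves as a donor part, combined with coding sequence and terminator modules to build Level 1 transcription units. The rice actin promoter is widely used for strong constitutive expression in cereals and other monocots.
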