Features (pLannotate 1.2.2; 8 found; start..end, strand, type, name):
      1..589     +  rep_origin     ori: high-copy-number ColE1/pMB1/pBR322/pUC origin of replication
    772..821     +  CDS            lacI (fragment): lac repressor; lacI; The lac repressor binds to the lac operator to inhibit transcription in E. coli. This inhibition can be relieved by adding lactose or isopropyl-β-D-thiogalactopyranoside (IPTG).
    850..1692    +  promoter       Act1 promoter: rice actin promoter
   1693..1718    +  CDS            9xHis (fragment): 9xHis affinity tag
   2379..2483    +  promoter       AmpR promoter: bla
   2474..2554    -  CDS            int (fragment): INT2_ECOLX - Protein inferred from homology: Swiss-Prot protein existence level 3. Putative integrase believed to be involved in the insertion of antibiotic resistance genes into plasmids and transposons. From Escherichia coli.
   2642..2698    +  CDS            GmR (fragment): gentamycin acetyltransferase; aacC1; confers resistance to gentamycin
   2705..3493    +  CDS            aadA: S3AD_ECOLX - Experimental evidence at protein level: Swiss-Prot protein existence level 1. Mediates bacterial resistance to the antibiotics streptomycin and spectinomycin. From Escherichia coli.
>Addgene plasmid #245661 | pICSL13017 | addgene full sequence | sequence record 495484 | Addgene NGS Result
TTGAGATCCTTTTTTTCTGCGCGTAATCTGCTGCTTGCAAACAAAAAAACCACCGCTACCAGCGGTGGTT
TGTTTGCCGGATCAAGAGCTACCAACTCTTTTTCCGAAGGTAACTGGCTTCAGCAGAGCGCAGATACCAA
ATACTGTTCTTCTAGTGTAGCCGTAGTTAGGCCACCACTTCAAGAACTCTGTAGCACCGCCTACATACCT
CGCTCTGCTAATCCTGTTACCAGTGGCTGCTGCCAGTGGCGATAAGTCGTGTCTTACCGGGTTGGACTCA
AGACGATAGTTACCGGATAAGGCGCAGCGGTCGGGCTGAACGGGGGGTTCGTGCACACAGCCCAGCTTGG
AGCGAACGACCTACACCGAACTGAGATACCTACAGCGTGAGCTATGAGAAAGCGCCACGCTTCCCGAAGG
GAGAAAGGCGGACAGGTATCCGGTAAGCGGCAGGGTCGGAACAGGAGAGCGCACGAGGGAGCTTCCAGGG
GGAAACGCCTGGTATCTTTATAGTCCTGTCGGGTTTCGCCACCTCTGACTTGAGCGTCGATTTTTGTGAT
GCTCGTCAGGGGGGCGGAGCCTATGGAAAAACGCCAGCAACGCGGCCTTTTTACGGTTCCTGGCCTTTTG
CTGGCCTTTTGCTCACATGTTCTTTCCTGCGTTATCCCCTGATTCTGTGGATAACCGTATTACCGCCTTT
GAGTGAGCTGATACCGCTCGCCGCAGCCGAACGACCGAGCGCAGCGAGTCAGTGAGCGAGGAAGCGGAAG
AGCGCCCAATACGCAAACCGCCTCTCCCCGCGCGTTGGCCGATTCATTAATCACTCTGTGGTCTCAGGAG
CTAGCATACTCGAGGTCATTCATATGCTTGAGAAGAGAGTCGGGATAGTCCAAAATAAAACAAAGGTAAG
ATTACCTGGTCAAAAGTGAAAACATCAGTTAAAAGGTGGTATAAAGTAAAATATCGGTAATAAAAGGTGG
CCCAAAGTGAAATTTACTCTTTTCTACTATTATAAAAATTGAGGATGTTTTTGTCGGTACTTTGATACGT
CATTTTTGTATGAATTGGTTTTTAAGTTTATTCGCTTTTGGAAATGCATATCTGTATTTGAGTCGGGTTT
TAAGTTCGTTTGCTTTTGTAAATACAGAGGGATTTGTATAAGAAATATCTTTAAAAAAACCCATATGCTA
ATTTGACATAATTTTTGAGAAAAATATATATTCAGGCGAATTCTCACAATGAACAATAATAAGATTAAAA
TAGCTTTCCCCCGTTGCAGCGCATGGGTATTTTTTCTAGTAAAAATAAAAGATAAACTTAGACTCAAAAC
ATTTACAAAAACAACCCCTAAAGTTCCTAAAGCCCAAAGTGCTATCCACGATCCATAGCAAGCCCAGCCC
AACCCAACCCAACCCAACCCACCCCAGTCCAGCCAACTGGACAATAGTCTCCACACCCCCCCACTATCAC
CGTGAGTTGTCCGCACGCACCGCACGTCTCGCAGCCAAAAAAAAAAAAAGAAAGAAAAAAAAGAAAAAGA
AAAAACAGCAGGTGGGTCCGGGTCGTGGGGGCCGGAAACGCGAGGAGGATCGCGAGCCAGCGACGAGGCC
GGCCCTCCCTCCGCTTCCAAAGAAACGCCCCCCATCGCCACTATATACATACCCCCCCCTCTCCTCCCAT
CCCCCCAACCCTACCACCACCACCACCACCACCTCCACCTCCTCCCCCCTCGCTGCCGGACGACGAGCTC
CTCCCCCCTCCCCCTCCGCCGCCGCCGCGCCGGTAACCACCCCGCCCCTCTCCTCTTTCTTTCTCCGTTT
TTTTTTTCCGTCTCGGACACGATCTTTGGCCTTGGTAGTTTGGGTGGGCGAGAGGCGGCTTCGTGCGCGC
CCAGATCGGTGCGCGGGAGGGGCGGGATCTCGCGGCTGGGGCTCTCGCCGGCGTGGATCCGGCCCGGATC
TCGCGGGGAATGGGGCTCTCGGATGTAGATCTGCGATCCGCCGTTGTTGGGGGAGATGATGGGGGGTTTA
AAATTTCCGCCATGCTAAACAAGATCAGGAAGAGGGGAAAAGGGCACTATGGTTTATATTTTTATATATT
TCTGCTGCTTCGTCAGGCTTAGATGTGCTAGATCTTTCTTTCTTCTTTTTGTGGGTAGAATTTGAATCCC
TCAGCATTGTTCATCGGTAGTTTTTCTTTTCATGATTTGTGACAAATGCAGCCTCGTGCGGAGCTTTTTT
GTAGGTAGAAGCCCCATTGAGACCACGAAGTGGCTCTTCAGTGGACGAAAGGGCCTCGTGATACGCCTAT
TTTTATAGGTTAATGTCATGATAATAATGGTTTCTTAGACGTCAGGTGGCACTTTTCGGGGAAATGTGCG
CGGAACCCCTATTTGTTTATTTTTCTAAATACATTCAAATATGTATCCGCTCATGAGACAATAACCCTGA
TAAATGCTTCAATAATATTGAAAAAGGAAGAGTATGCGCTCACGCAACTGGTCCAGAACCTTGACCGAAC
GCAGCGGTGGTAACGGCGCAGTGGCGGTTTTCATGGCTTGTTATGACTGTTTTTTTTTGGGGTACAGTCT
ATGCCTCGGGCATCCAAGCAGCAAGCGCGTTACGCCGTGGGTCGATGTTTGATGTTATGGAGCAGCAACG
ATGTTACGCAGCAGGGCAGTCGCCCTAAAACAAAGTTAAACATCATGAGGGAAGCGGTGATCGCCGAAGT
ATCGACTCAACTATCAGAGGTAGTTGGCGTCATCGAGCGCCATCTCGAACCGACGTTGCTGGCCGTACAT
TTGTACGGCTCCGCAGTGGATGGCGGCCTGAAGCCACACAGCGATATTGATTTGCTGGTTACGGTGACCG
TAAGGCTTGATGAAACAACGCGGCGAGCTTTGATCAACGACCTTTTGGAAACTTCGGCTTCCCCTGGAGA
GAGCGAGATTCTCCGCGCTGTAGAAGTCACCATTGTTGTGCACGACGACATCATTCCGTGGCGTTATCCA
GCTAAGCGCGAACTGCAATTTGGAGAATGGCAGCGCAATGACATTCTTGCAGGTATCTTCGAGCCAGCCA
CGATCGACATTGATCTGGCTATCTTGCTGACAAAAGCAAGAGAACATAGCGTTGCCTTGGTAGGTCCAGC
GGCGGAGGAACTCTTTGATCCGGTTCCTGAACAGGATCTATTTGAGGCGCTAAATGAAACCTTAACGCTA
TGGAACTCGCCGCCCGACTGGGCTGGCGATGAGCGAAATGTAGTGCTTACGTTGTCCCGCATTTGGTACA
GCGCAGTAACCGGCAAAATCGCGCCGAAGGATGTCGCTGCCGACTGGGCAATGGAGCGCCTGCCGGCCCA
GTATCAGCCCGTCATACTTGAAGCTAGACAGGCTTATCTTGGACAAGAAGAAGATCGCTTGGCCTCGCGC
GCAGATCAGTTGGAAGAATTTGTCCATTACGTAAAAGGCGAGATCACCAAGGTAGTCGGCAAATAACTGT
CAGACCAAGTTTACTCATATATACTTTAGATTGATTTAAAACTTCATTTTTAATTTAAAAGGATCTAGGT
GAAGATCCTTTTTGATAATCTCATGACCAAAATCCCTTAACGTGAGTTTTCGTTCCACTGAGCGTCAGAC
CCCGTAGAAAAGATCAAAGGATCTTC
